>Addgene plasmid #236488 | pAPInt-mCherry-Nat | addgene full sequence | sequence record 468405 | Addgene NGS Result
AAAAAAAATAAGTGTATACAAATTTTAAAGTGACTCTTAGGTTTTAAAACGAAAATTCTTATTCTTGAGT
AACTCTTTCCTGTAGGTCAGGTTGCTTTCTCAGGTATAGTATGAGGTCGCTCTTATTGACCACACCTCTA
CCGGCAGATCCGCTAGGGATAACAGGGTGGTGCGGGTGAAAGGTCTTGGTCAAGTCGCAAAGTGTTTGTG
AAAAAGACGTAGCGGGGGAAGCGCACACACGCCCGCCTTTTATAGACGAAGCTTCGAGCAGGTCATTTAA
CGATGCTTAGTAGCAATATACAATAAAGCCTAATTGGGACTAATTACGGTCACGTGAAAAACTCACCATG
TAGCCTTTTATGGAAATATTGTACACGCTACTAAGCCACTGTAATATCGGCCTCATCGTCTCCGCTTGGA
GCATAAAAGGCGACGCTCCTCGCCATTCCCCCAAGTCGTTTTCCGTATTCTGCTACGCTTCAAGCTTTGA
CGTTTCTCTTCAAGACTCACTCACGACCCTCTCTCTCACGCACACCTTACACAGCAGAATTCATGGGTAC
CACTCTTGACGACACGGCTTACCGGTACCGCACCAGTGTCCCGGGGGACGCCGAGGCCATCGAGGCACTG
GATGGGTCCTTCACCACCGACACCGTCTTCCGCGTCACCGCCACCGGGGACGGCTTCACCCTGCGGGAGG
TGCCGGTGGACCCGCCCCTGACCAAGGTGTTCCCCGACGACGAATCGGACGACGAATCGGACGACGGGGA
GGACGGCGACCCGGACTCCCGGACGTTCGTCGCGTACGGGGACGACGGCGACCTGGCGGGCTTCGTGGTC
GTCTCGTACTCCGGCTGGAACCGCCGGCTGACCGTCGAGGACATCGAGGTCGCCCCGGAGCACCGGGGGC
ACGGGGTCGGGCGCGCGTTGATGGGGCTCGCGACGGAGTTCGCCCGCGAGCGGGGCGCCGGGCACCTCTG
GCTGGAGGTCACCAACGTCAACGCACCGGCGATCCACGCGTACCGGCGGATGGGGTTCACCCTCTGCGGC
CTGGACACCGCCCTGTACGACGGCACCGCCTCGGACGGCGAGCAGGCGCTCTACATGAGCATGCCCTGCC
CCTAATCAGTACTGACAATAAAAAGATTCTTGTTTTCAAGAACTTGTCATTTGTATAGTTTTTTTATATT
GTAGTTGTTCTATTTTAATCAAATGTTAGCGTGATTTATATTTTTTTTCGCCTCGACATCATCTGCCCAG
ATGCGAAGTTAAGTGCGCAGAAAGTAATATCATGCGTCAATCGTATGTGAATGCTGGTCGCTATACTGCA
GATCCACTAGTGGCCTATGCGGCCGCGGATCTGCCGGTCTCCCTATAGTGAGTCGTATTAATTTCGATAA
GCCAGGTTAACCTGCATTAATGAATCGGCCAACGCGCGGGGAGAGGCGGTTTGCGTATTGGGCGCTCTTC
CGCTTCCTCGCTCACTGACTCGCTGCGCTCGGTCGTTCGGCTGCGGCGAGCGGTATCAGCTCACTCAAAG
GCGGTAATACGGTTATCCACAGAATCAGGGGATAACGCAGGAAAGAACATGTGAGCAAAAGGCCAGCAAA
AGGCCAGGAACCGTAAAAAGGCCGCGTTGCTGGCGTTTTTCCATAGGCTCCGCCCCCCTGACGAGCATCA
CAAAAATCGACGCTCAAGTCAGAGGTGGCGAAACCCGACAGGACTATAAAGATACCAGGCGTTTCCCCCT
GGAAGCTCCCTCGTGCGCTCTCCTGTTCCGACCCTGCCGCTTACCGGATACCTGTCCGCCTTTCTCCCTT
CGGGAAGCGTGGCGCTTTCTCATAGCTCACGCTGTAGGTATCTCAGTTCGGTGTAGGTCGTTCGCTCCAA
GCTGGGCTGTGTGCACGAACCCCCCGTTCAGCCCGACCGCTGCGCCTTATCCGGTAACTATCGTCTTGAG
TCCAACCCGGTAAGACACGACTTATCGCCACTGGCAGCAGCCACTGGTAACAGGATTAGCAGAGCGAGGT
ATGTAGGCGGTGCTACAGAGTTCTTGAAGTGGTGGCCTAACTACGGCTACACTAGAAGAACAGTATTTGG
TATCTGCGCTCTGCTGAAGCCAGTTACCTTCGGAAAAAGAGTTGGTAGCTCTTGATCCGGCAAACAAACC
ACCGCTGGTAGCGGTGGTTTTTTTGTTTGCAAGCAGCAGATTACGCGCAGAAAAAAAGGATCTCAAGAAG
ATCCTTTGATCTTTTCTACGGGGTCTGACGCTCAGTGGAACGAAAACTCACGTTAAGGGATTTTGGTCAT
GAGATTATCAAAAAGGATCTTCACCTAGATCCTTTTAAATTAAAAATGAAGTTTTAAATCAATCTAAAGT
ATATATGAGTAAACTTGGTCTGACAGTTACCAATGCTTAATCAGTGAGGCACCTATCTCAGCGATCTGTC
TATTTCGTTCATCCATAGTTGCCTGACTCCCCGTCGTGTAGATAACTACGATACGGGAGGGCTTACCATC
TGGCCCCAGTGCTGCAATGATACCGCGAGACCCACGCTCACCGGCTCCAGATTTATCAGCAATAAACCAG
CCAGCCGGAAGGGCCGAGCGCAGAAGTGGTCCTGCAACTTTATCCGCCTCCATCCAGTCTATTAATTGTT
GCCGGGAAGCTAGAGTAAGTAGTTCGCCAGTTAATAGTTTGCGCAACGTTGTTGCCATTGCTACAGGCAT
CGTGGTGTCACGCTCGTCGTTTGGTATGGCTTCATTCAGCTCCGGTTCCCAACGATCAAGGCGAGTTACA
TGATCCCCCATGTTGTGCAAAAAAGCGGTTAGCTCCTTCGGTCCTCCGATCGTTGTCAGAAGTAAGTTGG
CCGCAGTGTTATCACTCATGGTTATGGCAGCACTGCATAATTCTCTTACTGTCATGCCATCCGTAAGATG
CTTTTCTGTGACTGGTGAGTACTCAACCAAGTCATTCTGAGAATAGTGTATGCGGCGACCGAGTTGCTCT
TGCCCGGCGTCAATACGGGATAATACCGCGCCACATAGCAGAACTTTAAAAGTGCTCATCATTGGAAAAC
GTTCTTCGGGGCGAAAACTCTCAAGGATCTTACCGCTGTTGAGATCCAGTTCGATGTAACCCACTCGTGC
ACCCAACTGATCTTCAGCATCTTTTACTTTCACCAGCGTTTCTGGGTGAGCAAAAACAGGAAGGCAAAAT
GCCGCAAAAAAGGGAATAAGGGCGACACGGAAATGTTGAATACTCATACTCTTCCTTTTTCAATATTATT
GAAGCATTTATCAGGGTTATTGTCTCATGAGCGGATACATATTTGAATGTATTTAGAAAAATAAACAAAT
AGGGGTTCCGCGCACATTTCCCCGAAAAGTGCCACCTGACGTCTAAGAAACCATTATTATCATGACATTA
ACCTATAAAAATAGGCGTATCACGAGGCCCTTTCGTCTCGCGCGTTTCGGTGATGACGGTGAAAACCTCT
GACACATGCAGCTCCCGGAGACGGTCACAGCTTGTCTGTAAGCGGATGCCGGGAGCAGACAAGCCCGTCA
GGGCGCGTCAGCGGGTGTTGGCGGGTGTCGGGGCTGGCTTAACTATGCGGCATCAGAGCAGATTGTACTG
AGAGTGCACCATATGGACATATTGTCGTTAGAACGCGGCTACAATTAATACATAACCTTATGTATCATAC
ACATACGATTTAGGTGACACTATAGAACGCGGCCGCCAGCTGAAGCTTCGTACGCTGCAGGTCGACGGAT
CGGTGACGGTGCTGGTTCTGGTTCTATGGTCTCTAAGGGCGAGGAGGACAACATGGCCATCATCAAGGAG
TTCATGCGCTTCAAGGTCCACATGGAGGGCTCTGTCAACGGCCACGAGTTCGAGATCGAGGGCGAGGGCG
AGGGCCGCCCTTACGAGGGCACCCAAACCGCCAAGCTCAAGGTCACCAAGGGCGGCCCTCTCCCTTTCGC
CTGGGACATCCTCTCTCCTCAATTCATGTACGGCTCTAAGGCCTACGTCAAGCACCCTGCCGACATCCCT
GACTACCTCAAGCTCTCTTTCCCTGAGGGCTTCAAGTGGGAGCGCGTCATGAACTTCGAGGACGGCGGCG
TCGTCACCGTCACCCAAGACTCTTCTCTCCAAGACGGCGAGTTCATCTACAAGGTCAAGCTCCGCGGCAC
CAACTTCCCTTCTGACGGCCCTGTCATGCAAAAGAAGACCATGGGCTGGGAGGCCTCTTCTGAGCGCATG
TACCCTGAGGACGGCGCCCTCAAGGGCGAGATCAAGCAACGCCTCAAGCTCAAGGACGGCGGCCACTACG
ACGCCGAGGTCAAGACCACCTACAAGGCCAAGAAGCCTGTCCAACTCCCTGGCGCCTACAACGTCAACAT
CAAGCTCGACATCACCTCTCACAACGAGGACTACACCATCGTCGAGCAATACGAGCGCGCCGAGGGCCGC
CACTCTACCGGCGGCATGGACGAGCTCTACAAGTGAGCGCCACTTCTAAATAAGCGAATTTCTTATGATT
TATGATTTTTATTATTAAATAAGTTAT
Features (pLannotate 1.2.2; 12 found; start..end, strand, type, name):
    559..1123    +  CDS            NrsR (fragment): nourseothricin acetyltransferase; Streptomyces noursei nat1; confers resistance to nourseothricin
   1131..1328    +  terminator     TEF terminator: Ashbya gossypii TEF terminator
   1372..1390    -  promoter       T7 promoter: promoter for bacteriophage T7 RNA polymerase
   1412..1465    -  CDS            lacI (fragment): lac repressor; lacI; The lac repressor binds to the lac operator to inhibit transcription in E. coli. This inhibition can be relieved by adding lactose or isopropyl-β-D-thiogalactopyranoside (IPTG).
   1648..2236    -  rep_origin     ori: high-copy-number ColE1/pMB1/pBR322/pUC origin of replication
   2407..3267    -  CDS            AmpR: β-lactamase; bla; confers resistance to ampicillin, carbenicillin, and related antibiotics
   3268..3372    -  promoter       AmpR promoter: bla
   3467..3502    +  CDS            rop (fragment): Rop protein, which maintains plasmids at low copy number; rop
   3604..3655    +  misc_feature   bom (fragment): basis of mobility region from pBR322
   3718..3736    +  promoter       SP6 promoter: promoter for bacteriophage SP6 RNA polymerase
   3806..4513    +  CDS            mCherry: mCherry is a basic (constitutively fluorescent) red fluorescent protein published in 2004, derived from Discosoma sp.. It is reported to be a very rapidly-maturing monomer with low acid sensitivity.
   4534..144     +  terminator     ADH1 terminator (across the origin): S. cerevisiae ADH1; transcription terminator for the S. cerevisiae alcohol dehydrogenase 1 (ADH1) gene
