[The description below was written by a language model from this plasmid's Addgene catalogue record and pLannotate feature annotations shown in this document.]
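Description:
pAPInt-mCherry-Nat is a pFA6a-derived integration template plasmid built for genome engineering of the yeast-like fungus Aureobasidium pullulans. It is intended for deleting endogenous genes or fusing mCherry to their C-termini, with transformants selected on nourseothricin. In E. coli it is maintained as a high-copy plasmid through a ColE1/pUC-type origin and selected with ampicillin via the β-lactamase gene and its native promoter. Short remnants of rop, bom and lacI, along with flanking SP6 and T7 phage promoters, are leftovers of the parental backbone and have no evident role in the construct's function. No fungal replication origin is annotated, consistent with a cassette that must integrate into the chromosome to persist.

The payload follows the familiar pFA6a modular layout. An mCherry coding sequence, codon optimized for A. pullulans, is followed by the S. cerevisiae ADH1 terminator, which spans the plasmid's numbering origin. Downstream lies the marker module: the Streptomyces noursei nourseothricin acetyltransferase gene (nat1, annotated as a near-complete fragment), closed by the Ashbya gossypii TEF terminator. mCherry has no promoter of its own because, in a tagging experiment, it is joined in frame to the end of a target gene and expressed from that gene's native promoter. The roughly 400 nt between the ADH1 terminator and the resistance gene presumably holds the marker's promoter, but the annotation does not identify it and the record does not state which promoter is used. As is usual for pFA6a-type modules, the cassette would be combined with homology arms for the chosen locus, including the mCherry segment for tagging. The record does not detail the targeting strategy.
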