Addgene plasmid #236488: pAPInt-mCherry-Nat
Purpose: Plasmid for deleting or C-terminally tagging endogenous genes with mCherry and selection on Nat.
Depositing lab: Daniel Lew. Depositing organization: Massachusetts Institute of Technology. Publication: Optimized vectors for genetic engineering of Aureobasidium pullulans. Colarusso AV, Williams AM, Gladfelter AS, Wirshing ACE, Lew DJ. Mol Biol Cell. 2025 Jun 1;36(6):mr5. doi: 10.1091/mbc.E25-02-0059. Epub 2025 Apr 9. PubMed 40202829.
Backbone
  Vector backbone: pFA6A
  Vector type: Yeast Expression
  Selectable markers: Nourseothricin (Nat)
Growth in bacteria
  Bacterial resistance: Ampicillin, 100 μg/mL
  Growth temperature: 37°C
  Growth strain: DH5alpha
  Copy number: High Copy
Gene/Insert
  Gene/Insert name: mCherry
  Species: Aureobasidium pullulans
  Mutation: Codon optimized for A. pullulans
  Cloning method: Gibson Cloning
Terms and licenses: Academic/Nonprofit Terms; Industry Terms: Not Available to Industry
How to cite: pAPInt-mCherry-Nat was a gift from Daniel Lew (Addgene plasmid # 236488 ; http://n2t.net/addgene:236488 ; RRID:Addgene_236488)
